Addgene plasmid #61046: pPEP1
Purpose: (Empty Backbone) BglFusion compatible integration vector for Streptococcus pneumoniae
Depositing lab: Jan-Willem Veening. Depositing organization: University of Groningen. Publication: Gene Expression Platform for Synthetic Biology in the Human Pathogen Streptococcus pneumoniae. Sorg RA, Kuipers OP, Veening JW. ACS Synth Biol. 2014 Jun 4. 10.1021/sb500229s PubMed 24845455.
Backbone
  Vector backbone: pPEP1
  Vector type: Bacterial Expression, Synthetic Biology
Growth in bacteria
  Bacterial resistance: Spectinomycin, 50 μg/mL
  Growth temperature: 37°C
  Growth strain: DH5alpha
  Growth instructions: Spectinomycin selection for both E. coli and S. pneumoniae. Low copy number p15 origin. Can be used for BglFusion cloning.
  Copy number: Low Copy
Terms and licenses: Academic/Nonprofit Terms; Industry Terms: Not Available to Industry
How to cite: pPEP1 was a gift from Jan-Willem Veening (Addgene plasmid # 61046 ; http://n2t.net/addgene:61046 ; RRID:Addgene_61046)
