[The description below was written by a language model from this plasmid's Addgene catalogue record and pLannotate feature annotations shown in this document.]
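Description:
pPEP1 is an empty-backbone integration vector for the human pathogen Streptococcus pneumoniae, catalogued as a bacterial expression and synthetic biology plasmid of about 4.9 kb. It is built and propagated in E. coli on a p15A origin, which the record describes as low copy. The short RSF origin and pBR322 bom fragments annotated next to it are probably partial sequence matches within the origin region rather than separate functional elements. Selection relies on a Staphylococcus aureus-type spectinomycin adenylyltransferase gene (ant1/spc), and the record notes that spectinomycin is used for selection in both E. coli and S. pneumoniae, so the same marker serves for cloning and for recovering pneumococcal integrants.

The vector is designed to accept parts by BglFusion cloning, an idempotent assembly standard that allows promoters, coding sequences and tags to be joined in successive steps. The feature table shows the rrnB T1 and T7Te transcription terminators in tandem, which would typically insulate a cloning or expression site from read-through transcription. It also shows a S. aureus-type chloramphenicol acetyltransferase (cat) coding sequence. The catalogue fields do not list chloramphenicol as a selection, and the record does not explain the role of this gene. No promoter, insert or reporter is annotated, consistent with an empty backbone. The pneumococcal homology regions that would direct chromosomal integration are not annotated either, so the integration locus cannot be stated from this record. The plasmid serves as a chassis for assembling gene expression constructs and placing them stably in the S. pneumoniae chromosome.
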