Features (pLannotate 1.2.2; 7 found; start..end, strand, type, name):
    203..274     +  terminator     rrnB T1 terminator: transcription terminator T1 from the E. coli rrnB gene
    290..317     +  terminator     T7Te terminator: phage T7 early transcription terminator
   1133..1780    +  CDS            cat: CAT1_STAAU - Experimental evidence at transcript level: Swiss-Prot protein existence level 2. This enzyme is an effector of chloramphenicol resistance in bacteria. From Staphylococcus aureus.
   2527..3071    +  rep_origin     p15A ori: Plasmids containing the medium-copy-number p15A origin of replication can be propagated in E. coli cells that contain a second plasmid with the ColE1 origin.
   3159..3214    +  rep_origin     RSF ori (fragment): Plasmids containing the RSF 1030 origin of replication can be propagated in E. coli cells that contain additional plasmids with compatible origins.
   3313..3334    -  misc_feature   bom (fragment): basis of mobility region from pBR322
   3903..4682    -  CDS            ant1: S9AD_STAAN - Also known as spc1. Experimental evidence at protein level: Swiss-Prot protein existence level 1. Mediates bacterial resistance to the antibiotic spectinomycin but not streptomycin. From Staphylococcus aureus (strain N315).
>Addgene plasmid #61046 | pPEP1 | depositor full sequence | sequence record 105853 | pPEP1 sequence 4902 bps
GCATGCGGCAAAGCACTCAAAAGTTTACCTTATGGGTGCTTTTTTCGTGCTTTTTTGAAAAGACAAAAAA
AAGAACCTTGCCAAGCAAGATTCTTTTGATAGGGTGGTCTCCGATCGTGTACTGCAGAAAACTAGTCGCA
AAAAACCCCGCTTCGGCGGGGTTTTTTCGCTCTAGACGGTGATCAACACGCTAGCCAGGCATCAAATAAA
ACGAAAGGCTCAGTCGAAAGACTGGGCCTTTCGTTTTATCTGTTGTTTGTCGGTGAACGCTCTCTACTAG
AGTCACACTGGCTCACCTTCGGGTGGGCCTTTCTGCGTTTATAGAATTCATGAGATCTAAATAAATAAGG
AGGAAAATTAATGCCGGATCCCTCCAGTAACTCGAGAAAAAAAAACCGCGCCCCTGACAGGGCGCGGTTT
TTTTTTAAGTGGACACCTACGTATGGTAACTGTACAGGTCGCTGAAACTTCTATCGTCAAGAAGAATCAC
CAAATCCCTCGTATCATCAACCAAAAGATTGCTCAAAAGTTAATTGAAAAGATTTCTATGACTGATATTG
CCCATCAGCTTTCCATCTCAACTTCAACTGTTATTCGTAAGCTCAATGATTTTCACTTTAAACATGATTT
TTCGCGTCTTCCTGAGATTATGTCTTGGGATGAGTATGCTTTTACAAAGGGAAAGATGAGCTTCATTGCG
CAAGATTTTAACAATCTCAATATCATCACTGTTCTTGAGGGAAGAACACAAGCTATCATTCGAAATCACT
TTCTTCGCTACGATAGAGTTGTCCGATGTCGCGTCAAAATTATTACTATGGATATGTTTAGCCCTTACTA
TGACTTGGCTAAACAGCTTCGCTTTCAAATTTCTAGGCTCAGGCTGAAACAGTCTCCCAGACTGTTTCAC
TCCCGAATGCTAAAATCGTTCTTGATCGCTTTCACATTGGACGTCCTGACCATGGGCACCCATTAGTTCA
ACAAACGAAAATTGGATAAAGTGGGATATTTTTAAAATATATATTTATGTTACAGTAATATTGACTTTTA
AAAAAGGATTGATTCTAATGAAGAAAGCAGACAAGTAAGCCTCCTAAATTCACTTTAGATAAAAATTTAG
GAGGCATATCAAATGAACTTTAATAAAATTGATTTAGATAATTGGAAGAGAAAAGAGATATTTAATCATT
ATTTGAACCAACAAACGACTTTTAGTATAACCACAGAAATTGATATTAGTGTTTTATACCGAAACATAAA
ACAAGAAGGATATAAATTTTACCCTGCATTTATTTTCTTAGTGACAAGGGTGATAAACTCAAATACAGCT
TTTAGAACTGGTTACAATAGCGACGGAGAGTTAGGTTATTGGGATAAGTTAGAGCCACTTTATACAATTT
TTGATGGTGTATCTAAAACATTCTCTGGTATTTGGACTCCTGTAAAGAATGACTTCAAAGAGTTTTATGA
TTTATACCTTTCTGATGTTGAGAAATATAATGGTTCGGGGAAATTGTTTCCCAAAACACCTATACCAGAA
AATGCTTTTTCTCTTTCTATTATTCCTTGGACTTCATTTACTGGGTTTAACTTAAATATCAATAATAATA
GTAATTACCTTCTACCCATTATTACAGCAGGAAAATTCATCAATAAAGGTAATTCAATATATTTACCGCT
ATCTTTACAGGTACATCATTCTGTTTGTGATGGTTATCATGCAGGATTGTTTATGAACTCTATTCAGGAA
TTGTCAGATAGGCCTAATGACTGGCTTTTATAATATGAGATAATGCCGACTGTACTTTTTACAGTCGGTT
TTCTAATGTCACTAACCGGTACCTTGTGAATCGGGTCGAGGCCTCGGACTAGCGATTTTTTATTAAAACG
TCTCAAAATCGTTTCTGAGACGTTTTAGCGTTTATTTCGTTTAGTTATCGGCATAATCGTTAAAACAGGC
GTTATCGTAGCGTAAAAGCCCTTGAGCGTAGCGTGGCTTTGCAGCGAAGATGTTGTCTGTTAGATTATGA
AAGCCGATGACTGAATGAAATAATAAGCGCAGCGCCCTTCTATTTCGGTTGGAGGAGGCTCAAGGGAGTA
TGAGGGAATGAAATTCCCTCATGGGTTTGATTTTAAAAATTGCTTGCAATTTTGCCGAGCGGTAGCGCTG
GAAAATTTTTGAAAAAAATTTGGAATTTGGAAAAAAATGGGGGGAAAGGAAGCGAATTTTGCTTCCGTAC
TACGACCCCCCATTAAGTGCCGAGTGCCAATTTTTGTGCCAAAAACGCTCTATCCCAACTGGCTCAAGGG
TTTAAGGGGTTTTTCAATCGCCAACGAATCGCCAACGTTTTCGCCAACGTTTTTTATAAATCTATATTTA
AGTAGCTTTATTGTTGTTTTTATGATTACAAAGTGATACACTAACTTTATAAAATTATTTGATTGGAGTT
TTTTAAATGGTGATTTCAGAATCGCTAGTTCGAGCTCGTTCCACTGAGCGTCAGACCCCTTAATAAGATG
ATCTTCTTGAGATCGTTTTGGTCTGCGCGTAATCTCTTGCTCTGAAAACGAAAAAACCGCCTTGCAGGGC
GGTTTTTTGAAGGTTCTCTGAGCTACCAACTCTTTGAACCGAGGTAACTGGCTTGGAGGAGCGCAGTCAC
CAAAACTTGTCCTTTCAGTTTAGCCTTAACCGGCGCATGACTTCAAGACTAACTCCTCTAAATCAATTAC
CAGTGGCTGCTGCCAGTGGTGCTTTTGCATGTCTTTCCGGGTTGGACTCAAGACGATAGTTACCGGATAA
GGCGCAGCGGTCGGACTGAACGGGGGGTTCGTGCATACAGTCCAGCTTGGAGCGAACTGCCTACCCGGAA
CTGAGTGTCAGGCGTGGAATGAGACAAACGCGGCCATAACAGCGGAATGACACCGGTAAACCGAAAGGCA
GGAACAGGAGAGCGCACGAGGGAGCCGCCAGGGGGAAACGCCTGGTATCTTTATAGTCCTGTCGGGTTTC
GCCACCACTGATTTGAGCGTCAGATTTCGTGATGCTTGTCAGGGGGCGGAGCCTATGGAAAAACGGCTTT
GCCGCGGCCCTCTCACTTCCCTGTTAAGTATCTTCCTGGCATCTTCCAGGAAATCTCCGCCCCGTTCGTA
AGCCATTTCCGCTCGCCGCAGTCGAACGACCGAGCGTAGCGAGTCAGTGAGCGAGGAAGCGGAATATATC
CTGTATCACATATTCTGCTGACGCACCGGTGCAGCCTTTTTTCTCCTGCCACATGAAGCACTTCACTGAC
ACCCTCATCAGTGCCAACATAGTAAGCCAGTATACACTCCGCTAGGCGGCCGCAGTTAAAGAACTTGGAC
TGCGCTCTAAAACCAACGTGGTCAGTCTGGACAAGATTATTATTGATAAAAAATCCTCACTGATAACCGG
TTTCCCAGAGTTTCGGATGGTTTGGAAGGTGGTCCGCCAGCGTGTGGTGGATGATCTGGTATCCGTTCTG
GATACGGACTATCTGGATATGGAACTAATCCCAAATCTCACTCGCCAAATCGCTGAGCAGTCTATCTATT
CTTATATAGAAAATGGCCTCAAACTCCTTATTGATTATGCTCAGAAGGAAATCACCATTGACCACTCAAG
CGACCGAGACAAGATTCTCATGGACATTGGCAAAGACCCTTATGTCGTTTCGATTAAATCAAAAGTCTAT
CTCCAAGACGGACGCCAATTTCAGTTTACCGAAAGTCGCCATAAGTTAGAAAAATTTAGATTTGTAGATT
TTGCAAAACGCAAGAAATAAAAGACTGAGACACCAGATCATGGCTAGAAAGCTTCTAGCAAAAAACTGGA
CGGAGTCCCGTCCAGAAAAGTAAGCACTTGTTATTGCAATAAAATTAGCCTAATTGAGAGAAGTTTCTAT
AGAATTTTTCATATACTTAACGAGTGCTTTCACCTTTGAATATAGTCCTTCCCACTTATCATCACACTCT
CCCCGATAGCCTTTTCTAGCTATATCCAGTAAAGTTACATGCTCTTTAGGTAAAAGAGGTATAGCCCATT
CAGCAGCGACATCTTTCGAGGTAATTTCACCAGTAGTCACTGTTTGCCACATTCGAGCTAGGGTTAAAAT
TACATTACGCTCATCACCTTTTATCCCCTCAATTAGTTCTGGCAAAGAATCCTTAATTGCTCTTCGAATA
TCTGTCAAAGGTACGGAGACAAGTATACTTGAAGAATCAGGACCAAATAGAGAAATACTATTCTTTCTTG
CTTGTGCTAAAACAATAGCCAAATCAGGATCATAGCTTGGTTCCTGAATTTGTCCATTCTCAAATTCACC
CCTGAGCCACTCACCGTATATAAATTCTCTTTTTGGAGGATATTGCCAAGGGACAACTTCACTCCTATTT
ATAACCGTAACTTCAAGTGGTCTAACAGAATCCGTATTTCCAATCCTTCCTGATATAGTCATTAGTCTTT
CTGTTAGTTTTTTTCGAGTTAATTGAGGTAAACTATGATTCACGACGACTAGAACATCTACATCGCTGTT
AATGCGTAAACCACCATTTACTGCTGAACCAAATAGATATACTCCAACTATTGAACTTCCAAATAAATCT
TTTACGATTTTTAATGTTTGAATCGCTTGATTTGGTATTTTTCCGTTAATCAAATTGCTCATGATTTCAC
CTCGTTGATTATGTTCATATAAAGTTTATATTGATACTCAATTTACTTACCCTAGATTGGACATATACTT
AAATTACTGTTCAATAAAGCTGACCGTTAGCGTTTAAGTACATCCTTTCACAATTTGTCTACAGAACAGT
ACTGGCTATTATATCAGCCTTCTTATTCAATGTCAAGAATAAACTGTTCTATGTAAACCTATTCATTGTT
TT
