>Addgene plasmid #61046 | pPEP1 | addgene partial sequence | sequence record 104558 | pBR322ori-F 5'-GGGAAACGCCTGGTATCTTT-3'
GGGTTTCGCCACCACTGATTTGAGCGTCAGATTTCGTGATGCTTGTCAGGGGGCGGAGCCTATGGAAAAA
CGGCTTTGCCGCGGCCCTCTCACTTCCCTGTTAAGTATCTTCCTGGCATCTTCCAGGAAATCTCCGCCCC
GTTCGTAAGCCATTTCCGCTCGCCGCAGTCGAACGACCGAGCGTAGCGAGTCAGTGAGCGAGGAAGCGGA
ATATATCCTGTATCACATATTCTGCTGACGCACCGGTGCAGCCTTTTTTCTCCTGCCACATGAAGCACTT
CACTGACACCCTCATCAGTGCCAACATAGTAAGCCAGTATACACTCCGCTAGGCGGCCGCAGTTAAAGAA
CTTGGACTGCGCTCTAAAACCAACGTGGTCAGTCTGGACAAGATTATTATTGATAAAAAATCCTCACTGA
TAACCGGTTTCCCAGAGTTTCGGATGGTTTGGAAGGTGGTCCGCCAGCGTGTGGTGGATGATCTGGTATC
CGTTCTGGATACGGACTATCTGGATATGGAACTAATCCCAAATCTCACTCGCCAAATCGCTGAGCAGTCT
ATCTATTCTTATATAGAAAATGGCCTCAAACTCCTTATTGATTATGCTCAGAAGGAAATCACCATTGACC
ACTCAAGCGACCGAGACAAGATTCTCATGGACATTGGCAAAGACCCTTATGTCGTTTCGATTAAATCAAA
AGTCTATCTCCAAGACGGACGCCAATTTCAGTTTACCGAAAGTCGCCATAAGTTAGAAAAATTTAGATTT
GTAGATTTTGCAAAACGCAAGAAATAAAAGACTGAGACACCAGATCATGGCTAGAAAGCTTCTAGCAAAA
AACTGGACGGAGTCCCGTCCAGAAAAGTAAGCACTTGTTATTGCAATAAAATTAGCCTAATTGAGAGAAG
TTTCTATAGAATTTTTCATATACTTAACGAGTGCTTTCACCTTTGAATATAGTCCTTCCCACTTATCATC
ACACTCTCCCCGATAGCCTTTTCTAGCTATATCCAGTAAAGTTACATGCTCTTTAGGTAAAAGAGGTATA
GCCCATTCAGCAGCGACATCTTTCGAGGTAATTTCACCAGTAGTCACTGTTTGCCACATTCGAGCTAGGG
TTAAAATTACATT
