>Addgene plasmid #61046 | pPEP1 | addgene partial sequence | sequence record 104562 | ColE1-Rev 5'-CCCGAAGGTGAGCCAGTGTGACTCTAG-3'
ACCGACAAACAACAGATAAAACGAAAGGCCCAGTCTTTCGACTGAGCCTTTCGTTTTATTTGATGCCTGG
CTAGCGTGTTGATCACCGTCTAGAGCGAAAAAACCCCGCCGAAGCGGGGTTTTTTGCGACTAGTTTTCTG
CAGTACACGATCGGAGACCACCCTATCAAAAGAATCTTGCTTGGCAAGGTTCTTTTTTTTGTCTTTTCAA
AAAAGCACGAAAAAAGCACCCATAAGGTAAACTTTTGAGTGCTTTGCCGCATGCAAAACAATGAATAGGT
TTACATAGAACAGTTTATTCTTGACATTGAATAAGAAGGCTGATATAATAGCCAGTACTGTTCTGTAGAC
AAATTGTGAAAGGATGTACTTAAACGCTAACGGTCAGCTTTATTGAACAGTAATTTAAGTATATGTCCAA
TCTAGGGTAAGTAAATTGAGTATCAATATAAACTTTATATGAACATAATCAACGAGGTGAAATCATGAGC
AATTTGATTAACGGAAAAATACCAAATCAAGCGATTCAAACATTAAAAATCGTAAAAGATTTATTTGGAA
GTTCAATAGTTGGAGTATATCTATTTGGTTCAGCAGTAAATGGTGGTTTACGCATTAACAGCGATGTAGA
TGTTCTAGTCGTCGTGAATCATAGTTTACCTCAATTAACTCGAAAAAAACTAACAGAAAGACTAATGACT
ATATCAGGAAGGATTGGAAATACGGATTCTGTTAGACCACTTGAAGTTACGGTTATAAATAGGAGTGAAG
TTGTCCCTTGGCAATATCCTCCAAAAAGAGAATTTATATACGGTGAGTGGCTCAGGGGTGAATTTGAGAA
TGGACAAATTCAGGAACCAAGCTATGATCCTGATTTGGCTATTGTTTTAGCACAAGCAAGAAAGAATAGT
ATTTCTCTATTTGGTCCTGATTCTTCAAGTATACTTGTCTCCGTACCTTTGACAGATATTCGAAGAGCAA
TTAAGGATTCTTTGCCAGAACTAATTGAGGGGATAAAAGGTGATGAGCGTAATGTAATTTTAACCCTAGC
TCGAATGTGGCAAACAGTGACTACTGGTGAAATTACCTCGAAAGATGTCGCTGCTGAATGGGCTATACCT
CTTTTACCTAAAGAGCA
