>Addgene plasmid #61046 | pPEP1 | addgene partial sequence | sequence record 104563 | rrnB-T1-term-F 5'-ACGAAAGGCTCAGTCGAAAG-3'
TCTGTTGTTTGTCGGTGAACGCTCTCTACTAGAGTCACACTGGCTCACCTTCGGGTGGGCCTTTCTGCGT
TTATAGAATTCATGAGATCTAAATAAATAAGGAGGAAAATTAATGCCGGATCCCTCCAGTAACTCGAGAA
AAAAAAACCGCGCCCCTGACAGGGCGCGGTTTTTTTTTAAGTGGACACCTACGTATGGTAACTGTACAGG
TCGCTGAAACTTCTATCGTCAAGAAGAATCACCAAATCCCTCGTATCATCAACCAAAAGATTGCTCAAAA
GTTAATTGAAAAGATTTCTATGACTGATATTGCCCATCAGCTTTCCATCTCAACTTCAACTGTTATTCGT
AAGCTCAATGATTTTCACTTTAAACATGATTTTTCGCGTCTTCCTGAGATTATGTCTTGGGATGAGTATG
CTTTTACAAAGGGAAAGATGAGCTTCATTGCGCAAGATTTTAACAATCTCAATATCATCACTGTTCTTGA
GGGAAGAACACAAGCTATCATTCGAAATCACTTTCTTCGCTACGATAGAGTTGTCCGATGTCGCGTCAAA
ATTATTACTATGGATATGTTTAGCCCTTACTATGACTTGGCTAAACAGCTTCGCTTTCAAATTTCTAGGC
TCAGGCTGAAACAGTCTCCCAGACTGTTTCACTCCCGAATGCTAAAATCGTTCTTGATCGCTTTCACATT
GGACGTCCTGACCATGGGCACCCATTAGTTCAACAAACGAAAATTGGATAAAGTGGGATATTTTTAAAAT
ATATATTTATGTTACAGTAATATTGACTTTTAAAAAAGGATTGATTCTAATGAAGAAAGCAGACAAGTAA
GCCTCCTAAATTCACTTTAGATAAAAATTTAGGAGGCATATCAAATGAACTTTAATAAAATTGATTTAGA
TAATTGGAAGAGAAAAGAGATATTTAATCATTATTTGAACCAACAAACGACTTTTAGTATAACCACAGAA
ATTGATATTAGTGTTTTATACCGAAACATAAAACAAGAAGGATATAAATTTTACCCTGCATTTATTTTCT
TAGTGACAAGGGTGATAAACTCAAATACAGCTTT
